>Addgene plasmid #250537 | pCS2_hsAdar2_E488Q_T375G | addgene full sequence | sequence record 498181 | Addgene NGS Result
CGCCATTCTGCCTGGGGACGTCGGAGCAAGCTTGATTTAGGTGACACTATAGAATACAAGCTACTTGTTC
TTTTTGCAGGATCCCATCGATTCGCCACCATGTACCCATACGATGTTCCAGATTACGCTGGAGGCCAGCT
GCATTTACCGCAGGTTTTAGCTGACGCTGTCTCACGCCTGGTCCTGGGTAAGTTTGGTGACCTGACCGAC
AACTTCTCCTCCCCTCACGCTCGCAGAAAAGTGCTGGCTGGAGTCGTCATGACAACAGGCACAGATGTTA
AAGATGCCAAGGTGATAAGTGTTTCTACAGGAGGCAAATGTATTAATGGTGAATACATGAGTGATCGTGG
CCTTGCATTAAATGACTGCCATGCAGAAATAATATCTCGGAGATCCTTGCTCAGATTTCTTTATACACAA
CTTGAGCTTTACTTAAATAACAAAGATGATCAAAAAAGATCCATCTTTCAGAAATCAGAGCGAGGGGGGT
TTAGGCTGAAGGAGAATGTCCAGTTTCATCTGTACATCAGCACCTCTCCCTGTGGAGATGCCAGAATCTT
CTCACCACATGAGCCAATCCTGGAAGAACCAGCAGATAGACACCCAAATCGTAAAGCAAGAGGACAGCTA
CGGACCAAAATAGAGTCTGGTCAGGGGACGATTCCAGTGCGCTCCAATGCGAGCATCCAAACGTGGGACG
GGGTGCTGCAAGGGGAGCGGCTGCTCACCATGTCCTGCAGTGACAAGATTGCACGCTGGAACGTGGTGGG
CATCCAGGGATCACTGCTCAGCATTTTCGTGGAGCCCATTTACTTCTCGAGCATCATCCTGGGCAGCCTT
TACCACGGGGACCACCTTTCCAGGGCCATGTACCAGCGGATCTCCAACATAGAGGACCTGCCACCTCTCT
ACACCCTCAACAAGCCTTTGCTCAGTGGCATCAGCAATGCAGAAGCACGGCAGCCAGGGAAGGCCCCCAA
CTTCAGTGTCAACTGGACGGTAGGCGACTCCGCTATTGAGGTCATCAACGCCACGACTGGGAAGGATGAG
CTGGGCCGCGCGTCCCGCCTGTGTAAGCACGCGTTGTACTGTCGCTGGATGCGTGTGCACGGCAAGGTTC
CCTCCCACTTACTACGCTCCAAGATTACCAAGCCCAACGTGTACCATGAGTCCAAGCTGGCGGCAAAGGA
GTACCAGGCCGCCAAGGCGCGTCTGTTCACAGCCTTCATCAAGGCGGGGCTGGGGGCCTGGGTGGAGAAG
TCCACCGAGCAGGACCAGTTCTCACTCACGTAACAAGGCCTCTCGAGCCTCTAGAACTATAGTGAGTCGT
ATTACGTAGATCCAGACATGATAAGATACATTGATGAGTTTGGACAAACCACAACTAGAATGCAGTGAAA
AAAATGCTTTATTTGTGAAATTTGTGATGCTATTGCTTTATTTGTAACCATTATAAGCTGCAATAAACAA
GTTAACAACAACAATTGCATTCATTTTATGTTTCAGGTTCAGGGGGAGGTGTGGGAGGTTTTTTAATTCG
CGGCCGCGGCGCCAATGCATTGGGCCCGGTACCCAGCTTTTGTTCCCTTTAGTGAGGGTTAATTGCGCGC
TTGGCGTAATCATGGTCATAGCTGTTTCCTGTGTGAAATTGTTATCCGCTCACAATTCCACACAACATAC
GAGCCGGGAGCATAAAGTGTAAAGCCTGGGGTGCCTAATGAGTGAGCTAACTCACATTAATTGCGTTGCG
CTCACTGCCCGCTTTCCAGTCGGGAAACCTGTCGTGCCAGCTGCATTAATGAATCGGCCAACGCGCGGGG
AGAGGCGGTTTGCGTATTGGGCGCTCTTCCGCTTCCTCGCTCACTGACTCGCTGCGCTCGGTCGTTCGGC
TGCGGCGAGCGGTATCAGCTCACTCAAAGGCGGTAATACGGTTATCCACAGAATCAGGGGATAACGCAGG
AAAGAACATGTGAGCAAAAGGCCAGCAAAAGGCCAGGAACCGTAAAAAGGCCGCGTTGCTGGCGTTTTTC
CATAGGCTCCGCCCCCCTGACGAGCATCACAAAAATCGACGCTCAAGTCAGAGGTGGCGAAACCCGACAG
GACTATAAAGATACCAGGCGTTTCCCCCTGGAAGCTCCCTCGTGCGCTCTCCTGTTCCGACCCTGCCGCT
TACCGGATACCTGTCCGCCTTTCTCCCTTCGGGAAGCGTGGCGCTTTCTCATAGCTCACGCTGTAGGTAT
CTCAGTTCGGTGTAGGTCGTTCGCTCCAAGCTGGGCTGTGTGCACGAACCCCCCGTTCAGCCCGACCGCT
GCGCCTTATCCGGTAACTATCGTCTTGAGTCCAACCCGGTAAGACACGACTTATCGCCACTGGCAGCAGC
CACTGGTAACAGGATTAGCAGAGCGAGGTATGTAGGCGGTGCTACAGAGTTCTTGAAGTGGTGGCCTAAC
TACGGCTACACTAGAAGAACAGTATTTGGTATCTGCGCTCTGCTGAAGCCAGTTACCTTCGGAAAAAGAG
TTGGTAGCTCTTGATCCGGCAAACAAACCACCGCTGGTAGCGGTGGTTTTTTTGTTTGCAAGCAGCAGAT
TACGCGCAGAAAAAAAGGATCTCAAGAAGATCCTTTGATCTTTTCTACGGGGTCTGACGCTCAGTGGAAC
GAAAACTCACGTTAAGGGATTTTGGTCATGAGATTATCAAAAAGGATCTTCACCTAGATCCTTTTAAATT
AAAAATGAAGTTTTAAATCAATCTAAAGTATATATGAGTAAACTTGGTCTGACAGTTACCAATGCTTAAT
CAGTGAGGCACCTATCTCAGCGATCTGTCTATTTCGTTCATCCATAGTTGCCTGACTCCCCGTCGTGTAG
ATAACTACGATACGGGAGGGCTTACCATCTGGCCCCAGTGCTGCAATGATACCGCGAGACCCACGCTCAC
CGGCTCCAGATTTATCAGCAATAAACCAGCCAGCCGGAAGGGCCGAGCGCAGAAGTGGTCCTGCAACTTT
ATCCGCCTCCATCCAGTCTATTAATTGTTGCCGGGAAGCTAGAGTAAGTAGTTCGCCAGTTAATAGTTTG
CGCAACGTTGTTGCCATTGCTACAGGCATCGTGGTGTCACGCTCGTCGTTTGGTATGGCTTCATTCAGCT
CCGGTTCCCAACGATCAAGGCGAGTTACATGATCCCCCATGTTGTGCAAAAAAGCGGTTAGCTCCTTCGG
TCCTCCGATCGTTGTCAGAAGTAAGTTGGCCGCAGTGTTATCACTCATGGTTATGGCAGCACTGCATAAT
TCTCTTACTGTCATGCCATCCGTAAGATGCTTTTCTGTGACTGGTGAGTACTCAACCAAGTCATTCTGAG
AATAGTGTATGCGGCGACCGAGTTGCTCTTGCCCGGCGTCAATACGGGATAATACCGCGCCACATAGCAG
AACTTTAAAAGTGCTCATCATTGGAAAACGTTCTTCGGGGCGAAAACTCTCAAGGATCTTACCGCTGTTG
AGATCCAGTTCGATGTAACCCACTCGTGCACCCAACTGATCTTCAGCATCTTTTACTTTCACCAGCGTTT
CTGGGTGAGCAAAAACAGGAAGGCAAAATGCCGCAAAAAAGGGAATAAGGGCGACACGGAAATGTTGAAT
ACTCATACTCTTCCTTTTTCAATATTATTGAAGCATTTATCAGGGTTATTGTCTCATGAGCGGATACATA
TTTGAATGTATTTAGAAAAATAAACAAATAGGGGTTCCGCGCACATTTCCCCGAAAAGTGCCACCTAAAT
TGTAAGCGTTAATATTTTGTTAAAATTCGCGTTAAATTTTTGTTAAATCAGCTCATTTTTTAACCAATAG
GCCGAAATCGGCAAAATCCCTTATAAATCAAAAGAATAGACCGAGATAGGGT
[37 nt withheld, positions 3903-3939]
AAAGAACGTGGACTCCAACGTCAAAGG
[49 nt withheld, positions 3967-4015]
T
[91 nt withheld, positions 4017-4107]
G
[124 nt withheld, positions 4109-4232]
CCCATTCGCCATTCAGGCTGCGCAACTGTTGGGAAGGGCGATCGGTGCGGGCCTCTTCGCTATTACGCCA
GTCGACCGCCAATTCAATATGGCGTATATGGACTCATGCCAATTCAATATGGTGGATCTGGACCTGTGCC
AATTCAATATGGCGTATATGGACTCGTGCCAATTCAATATGGTGGATCTGGACCCCAGCCAATTCAATAT
GGCGGACTTGGCACCATGCCAATTCAATATGGCGGACCTGGCACTGTGCCAACTGGGGAGGGGTCTACTT
GGCACGGTGCCAAGTTTGAGGAGGGGTCTTGGCCCTGTGCCAAGTCCGCCATATTGAATTGGCATGGTGC
CAATAATGGCGGCCATATTGGCTATATGCCAGGATCAATATATAGGCAATATCCAATATGGCCCTATGCC
AATATGGCTATTGGCCAGGTTCAATACTATGTATTGGCCCTATGCCATATAGTATTCCATATATGGGTTT
TCCTATTGACGTAGATAGCCCCTCCCAATGGGCGGTCCCATATACCATATATGGGGCTTCCTAATACCGC
CCATAGCCACTCCCCCATTGACGTCAATGGTCTCTATATATGGTCTTTCCTATTGACGTCATATGGGCGG
TCCTATTGACGTATATGGCGCCTCCCCCATTGACGTCAATTACGGTAAATGGCCCGCCTGGCTCAATGCC
CATTGACGTCAATAGGACCACCCACCATTGACGTCAATGGGATGGCTCATTGCCCATTCATATCCGTTCT
CACGCCCCCTATTGACGTCAATGACGGTAAATGGCCCACTTGGCAGTACATCAATATCTATTAATAGTAA
CTTGGCAAGTACATTACTATTGGAAGTACGCCAGGGTACATTGGCAGTACTCCCATTGACGTCAATGGCG
GTAAATGGCCCGCGATGGCTGCCAAGTACATCCCCATTGACGTCAATGGGGAGGGGCAATGACGCAAATG
GGCGTTCCATTGACGTAAATGGGCGGTAGGCGTGCCTAATGGGAGGTCTATATAAGCAATGCTCGTTTAG
GGAAC
Features (pLannotate 1.2.2; 16 found; start..end, strand, type, name):
     35..53      +  promoter       SP6 promoter: promoter for bacteriophage SP6 RNA polymerase
    103..129     +  CDS            3xHA (fragment): three tandem HA epitope tags
    130..1290    +  CDS            Adarb1 (fragment): RED1_RAT - Also known as Red1. Experimental evidence at protein level: Swiss-Prot protein existence level 1. Catalyzes the hydrolytic deamination of adenosine to inosine in double-stranded RNA (dsRNA) referred to as A-to-I RNA editing. This may affect gene expression and function in a number of ways that include mRNA translation by changing codons and hence the amino acid sequence of proteins; pre-mRNA splicing by altering splice site recognition sequences; RNA stability by changing sequences involved in nuclease recognition; genetic stability in the case of RNA virus genomes by changing seque
   1317..1334    -  promoter       T7 promoter (fragment): promoter for bacteriophage T7 RNA polymerase
   1339..1473    -  polyA_signal   SV40 poly(A) signal: SV40 polyadenylation signal
   1586..1604    -  promoter       T3 promoter: promoter for bacteriophage T3 RNA polymerase
   1649..1665    -  protein_bind   lac operator: The lac repressor binds to the lac operator to inhibit transcription in E. coli. This inhibition can be relieved by adding lactose or isopropyl-β-D-thiogalactopyranoside (IPTG). lac repressor encoded by lacI
   1673..1703    -  promoter       lac promoter: promoter for the E. coli lac operon
   1718..1739    -  protein_bind   CAP binding site: CAP binding activates transcription in the presence of cAMP. E. coli catabolite activator protein
   1752..1844    -  CDS            lacI (fragment): lac repressor; lacI; The lac repressor binds to the lac operator to inhibit transcription in E. coli. This inhibition can be relieved by adding lactose or isopropyl-β-D-thiogalactopyranoside (IPTG).
   2027..2615    -  rep_origin     ori: high-copy-number ColE1/pMB1/pBR322/pUC origin of replication
   2786..3646    -  CDS            AmpR: β-lactamase; bla; confers resistance to ampicillin, carbenicillin, and related antibiotics
   3647..3751    -  promoter       AmpR promoter: bla
   3804..4232    -  rep_origin     f1 ori (sequence partly withheld): f1 bacteriophage origin of replication; arrow indicates direction of (+) strand synthesis
   4237..4303    -  CDS            lacZα (fragment): LacZα fragment of β-galactosidase; lacZ fragment
   4310..5287    +  promoter       CMV IE94 promoter: enhancer/promoter region of simian cytomegalovirus major immediate early transcription unit IE94
