[The description below was written by a language model from this plasmid's Addgene catalogue record and pLannotate feature annotations shown in this document.]
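Description:
pCS2_hsAdar2_E488Q_T375G is a pCS2-based dual-purpose expression plasmid carrying the catalytic (deaminase) domain of human ADAR2 (ADARB1), the enzyme that converts adenosine to inosine in double-stranded RNA. It is propagated in E. coli as a high-copy plasmid through a ColE1/pUC-type origin and selected with ampicillin via the β-lactamase gene. An f1 phage origin and remnants of lac and lacZα sequences from the backbone are also present.

The roughly 1.2 kb ADAR2 coding fragment sits downstream of two promoters in tandem. The simian CMV IE94 enhancer/promoter, which runs to the end of the linearised circular map, drives expression in mammalian cells. The SP6 promoter immediately after it allows in vitro transcription of mRNA. An SV40 polyadenylation signal follows the insert, and T7 and T3 promoter sequences lie in the opposite orientation on its 3' side. The annotation detects a short fragment of a 3xHA element directly upstream of and contiguous with the ADAR2 sequence, suggesting an N-terminal HA epitope, although the catalogue fields do not mention a tag. The annotation tool matched the insert to the rat orthologue, but the record states that the species is human. The insert was introduced by Gateway cloning.

The name and purpose field give the mutations as E488Q and T375G, whereas the mutation field lists the second as T357G, a discrepancy the record does not resolve. E488Q is widely known as a hyperactive variant of the ADAR2 deaminase domain. The associated publication describes a tool for profiling RNA-binding protein interactions in vivo, but the record does not state how this particular construct is used in it.
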