Addgene plasmid #250537: pCS2_hsAdar2_E488Q_T375G
Purpose: In vitro transcription (SP6 promotor) or mammalian expression (CMV promotor) of the catalytic domain of human Adar2 (E488Q, T375G)
Depositing lab: Daniel Cifuentes. Depositing organization: Boston University Medical Campus. Publication: RBPscan: A quantitative in vivo tool for profiling RNA-binding protein interactions. Kretov DA, Sanborn O, McIsaac T, Park E, Imrat I, Wu S, Regis M, Harvey LM, Cifuentes D. Mol Cell. 2026 Feb 6:S1097-2765(26)00023-7. doi: 10.1016/j.molcel.2026.01.003. PubMed 41653923.
Backbone
  Vector backbone: pCS2
  Vector type: Synthetic Biology
Growth in bacteria
  Bacterial resistance: Ampicillin, 100 μg/mL
  Growth temperature: 37°C
  Growth strain: DH5alpha
  Copy number: High Copy
Gene/Insert
  Gene/Insert name: hsAdar2_E488Q_T375G
  Species: H. sapiens (human)
  Mutation: E488Q, T357G
  Entrez Gene: ADARB1 (a.k.a. ADAR2, DRABA2, DRADA2, NEDHYMS, RED1)
  Cloning method: Gateway Cloning
Terms and licenses: Academic/Nonprofit Terms; Industry Terms: Not Available to Industry
How to cite: pCS2_hsAdar2_E488Q_T375G was a gift from Daniel Cifuentes (Addgene plasmid # 250537 ; http://n2t.net/addgene:250537 ; RRID:Addgene_250537)
